>Addgene plasmid #89409 | pAS2-mCALEBlong.cyt (aa 522-594) | addgene full sequence | sequence record 177487 | Addgene NGS Result
GATAGAAATAATACAGAAGTAGATGTTGAATTAGATTAAACTGAAGATATATAATTTATTGGAAAATACA
TAGAGTTTTTGTTGATGCGCTTAAGCGATCAATTCAACAACACCACCAGCAGCTCTGATTTTTTCTTCAG
CCAACTTGGAGACGAATCTAGCTTTGACGATAACTGGAACATTTGGGATTCTACCCTTACCCAAGATCTT
ACCGTAACCGGCTGCCAAAGTGTCAATAACTGGAGCAGTTTCCTTAGAAGCAGATTTCAAGTATTGGTCT
CTCTTGTCTTCTGGGATCAATGTCCACAATTTGTCCAAGTTCAAGACTGGCTTCCAGAAATGAGCTTGTT
GCTTGTGGAAGTATCTCATACCAACCTTACCGAAATAACCTGGATGGTATTTATCCATGTTAATTCTGTG
GTGATGTTGACCACCGGCCATACCTCTACCACCGGGGTGCTTTCTGTGCTTACCGATACGACCTTTACCG
GCTGAGACGTGACCTCTGTGCTTTCTAGTCTTAGTGAATCTGGAAGGCATTCTTGATTAGTTGGATGATT
GTTCTGGGATTTAATGCAAAAAAATCACTAAGAAGGAAAAAAATCAACGGAGAAAGCAAACGCCATCTTA
AATATACGGGATACAGATGAAAGGTTTGAACCTATCTGGGAAAATACGCATTAAACAAGCGAAAAACTGC
GAGGAAAATTGTTTGCGTCTCTGCGGGCTATTCACGCGCCAGAGGAAAAATAGGAAAAATAACAGGCATT
AGAAAAATAATTTTGATTTTGGTAATGTGTGGGTCCCTGGTGTACAGATGTTACATTGGTTACAGTACTC
TTGTTTTTGCTGTGTTTTTCGATGAATCTCCAAAATGGTTGTTAGCACATGGAAGAGTCACCGATGCTAA
GTTATCTCTATGTAAGCTACGTGGCGTGACTTTTGATGAAGCCGCACAAGAGATACAGGATTGGCAACTG
CAAATAGAATCTGGGGATCTAGATATCCTTTTGTTGTTTCCGGGTGTACAATATGGACTTCCTCTTTTCT
GGCAACCAAACCCATACATCGGGATTCCTATAATACCTTCGTTGGTCTCCCTAACATGTAGGTGGCGGAG
GGGAGATATACAATAGAACAGATACCAGACAAGACATAATGGGCTAAACAAGACTACACCAATTACACTG
CCTCATTGATGGTGGTACATAACGAACTAATACTGTAGCCCTAGACTTGATAGCCATCATCATATCGAAG
TTTCACTACCCTTTTTCCATTTGCCATCTATTGAAGTAATAATAGGCGCATGCAACTTCTTTTCTTTTTT
TTTCTTTTCTCTCTCCCCCGTTGTTGTCTCACCATATCCGCAATGACAAAAAAATGATGGAAGACACTAA
AGGAAAAAATTAACGACAAAGACAGCACCAACAGATGTCGTTGTTCCAGAGCTGATGAGGGGTATCTCGA
AGCACACGAAACTTTTTCCTTCCTTCATTCACGCACACTACTCTCTAATGAGCAACGGTATACGGCCTTC
CTTCCAGTTACTTGAATTTGAAATAAAAAAAAGTTTGCTGTCTTGCTATCAAGTATAAATAGACCTGCAA
TTATTAATCTTTTGTTTCCTCGTCATTGTTCTCGTTCCCTTTCTTCCTTGTTTCTTTTTCTGCACAATAT
TTCAAGCTATACCAAGCATACAATCAACTCCAAGCTTGAAGCAAGCCTCCTGAAAGATGAAGCTACTGTC
TTCTATCGAACAAGCATGCGATATTTGCCGACTTAAAAAGCTCAAGTGCTCCAAAGAAAAACCGAAGTGC
GCCAAGTGTCTGAAGAACAACTGGGAGTGTCGCTACTCTCCCAAAACCAAAAGGTCTCCGCTGACTAGGG
CACATCTGACAGAAGTGGAATCAAGGCTAGAAAGACTGGAACAGCTATTTCTACTGATTTTTCCTCGAGA
AGACCTTGACATGATTTTGAAAATGGATTCTTTACAGGATATAAAAGCATTGTTAACAGGATTATTTGTA
CAAGATAATGTGAATAAAGATGCCGTCACAGATAGATTGGCTTCAGTGGAGACTGATATGCCTCTAACAT
TGAGACAGCATAGAATAAGTGCGACATCATCATCGGAAGAGAGTAGTAACAAAGGTCAAAGACAGTTGAC
TGTATCGCCGGTATTGCAATACCCAGCTTTGACTCATATGGCCATGGAGGCCGAATTCACTCCGTCCGAG
CTGCACAACGACAACTTCTCGCTGTCCACCATCGCCGAGGGCTCCCACCCGAACGATGACCCTGGCGCAC
CCCACAAGCTGCAGGACCCGCTGAAGCCTGGCCTGAAGGACGAGGAACCGCTCAGCATCCTCAGCACCGC
GCCAGAGGAGGGCAGCAAGGGCGAACCAGGGGGCTGCGGGGTGCCCTGCCTGCACAACAACCTGGGGTAG
GGATCCGTCGACCTGCAGCCAAGCTAATTCCGGGCGAATTTCTTATGATTTATGATTTTTATTATTAAAT
AAGTTATAAAAAAAATAAGTGTATACAAATTTTAAAGTGACTCTTAGGTTTTAAAACGAAAATTCTTATT
CTTGAGTAACTCTTTCCTGTAGGTCAGGTTGCTTTCTCAGGTATAGCATGAGGTCGCTCTTATTGACCAC
ACCTCTACCGGCATGCAAGCTTGGCGTAATCATGGTCATAGCTGTTTCCTGTGTGAAATTGTTATCCGCT
CACAATTCCACACAACATACGAGCCGGAAGCATAAAGTGTAAAGCCTGGGGTGCCTAATGAGTGAGCTAA
CTCACATTAATTGCGTTGCGCTCACTGCCCGCTTTCCAGTCGGGAAACCTGTCGTGCCAGCTGCATTAAT
GAATCGGCCAACGCGCGGGGAGAGGCGGTTTGCGTATTGGGCGCTCTTCCGCTTCCTCGCTCACTGACTC
GCTGCGCTCGGTCGTTCGGCTGCGGCGAGCGGTATCAGCTCACTCAAAGGCGGTAATACGGTTATCCACA
GAATCAGGGGATAACGCAGGAAAGAACATGTGAGCAAAAGGCCAGCAAAAGGCCAGGAACCGTAAAAAGG
CCGCGTTGCTGGCGTTTTTCCATAGGCTCCGCCCCCCTGACGAGCATCACAAAAATCGACGCTCAAGTCA
GAGGTGGCGAAACCCGACAGGACTATAAAGATACCAGGCGTTTCCCCCTGGAAGCTCCCTCGTGCGCTCT
CCTGTTCCGACCCTGCCGCTTACCGGATACCTGTCCGCCTTTCTCCCTTCGGGAAGCGTGGCGCTTTCTC
ATAGCTCACGCTGTAGGTATCTCAGTTCGGTGTAGGTCGTTCGCTCCAAGCTGGGCTGTGTGCACGAACC
CCCCGTTCAGCCCGACCGCTGCGCCTTATCCGGTAACTATCGTCTTGAGTCCAACCCGGTAAGACACGAC
TTATCGCCACTGGCAGCAGCCACTAGTAACAGGATTAGCAGAGCGAGGTATGTAGGCGGTGCTACAGAGT
TCTTGAAGTGGTGGCCTAACTACGGCTACACTAGAAGAACAGTATTTGGTATCTGCGCTCTGCTGAAGCC
AGTTACCTTCGGAAAAAGAGTTGGTAGCTCTTGATCCGGCAAACAAACCACCGCTGGTAGCGGTGGTTTT
TTTGTTTGCAAGCAGCAGATTACGCGCAGAAAAAAAGGATCTCAAGAAGATCCTTTGATCTTTTCTACGG
GGTCTGACGCTCAGTGGAACGAAAACTCACGTTAAGGGATTTTGGTCATGAGATTATCAAAAAGGATCTT
CACCTAGATCCTTTTAAATTAAAAATGAAGTTTTAAATCAATCTAAAGTATATATGAGTAAACTTGGTCT
GACAGTTACCAATGCTTAATCAGTGAGGCACCTATCTCAGCGATCTGTCTATTTCGTTCATCCATAGTTG
CCTGACTCCCCGTCGTGTAGATAACTACGATACGGGAGGGCTTACCATCTGGCCCCAGTGCTGCAATGAT
ACCGCGAGACCCACGCTCACCGGCTCCAGATTTATCAGCAATAAACCAGCCAGCCGGAAGGGCCGAGCGC
AGAAGTGGTCCTGCAACTTTATCCGCCTCCATCCAGTCTATTAATTGTTGCCGGGAAGCTAGAGTAAGTA
GTTCGCCAGTTAATAGTTTGCGCAACGTTGTTGCCATTGCTACAGGCATCGTGGTGTCACGCTCGTCGTT
TGGTATGGCTTCATTCAGCTCCGGTTCCCAACGATCAAGGCGAGTTACATGATCCCCCATGTTGTGCAAA
AAAGCGGTTAGCTCCTTCGGTCCTCCGATCGTTGTCAGAAGTAAGTTGGCCGCAGTGTTATCACTCATGG
TTATGGCAGCACTGCATAATTCTCTTACTGTCATGCCATCCGTAAGATGCTTTTCTGTGACTGGTGAGTA
CTCAACCAAGTCATTCTGAGAATAGTGTATGCGGCGACCGAGTTGCTCTTGCCCGGCGTCAATACGGGAT
AATACCGCGCCACATAGCAGAACTTTAAAAGTGCTCATCATTGGAAAACGTTCTTCGGGGCGAAAACTCT
CAAGGATCTTACCGCTGTTGAGATCCAGTTCGATGTAACCCACTCGTGCACCCAACTGATCTTCAGCATC
TTTTACTTTCACCAGCGTTTCTGGGTGAGCAAAAACAGGAAGGCAAAATGCCGCAAAAAAGGGAATAAGG
GCGACACGGAAATGTTGAATACTCATACTCTTCCTTTTTCAATATTATTGAAGCATTTATCAGGGTTATT
GTCTCATGAGCGGATACATATTTGAATGTATTTAGAAAAATAAACAAATAGGGGTTCCGCGCACATTTCC
CCGAAAAGTGCCACCTGAACGAAGCATCTGTGCTTCATTTTGTAGAACAAAAATGCAACGCGAGAGCGCT
AATTTTTCAAACAAAGAATCTGAGCTGCATTTTTACAGAACAGAAATGCAACGCGAAAGCGCTATTTTAC
CAACGAAGAATCTGTGCTTCATTTTTGTAAAACAAAAATGCAACGCGAGAGCGCTAATTTTTCAAACAAA
GAATCTGAGCTGCATTTTTACAGAACAGAAATGCAACGCGAGAGCGCTATTTTACCAACAAAGAATCTAT
ACTTCTTTTTTGTTCTACAAAAATGCATCCCGAGAGCGCTATTTTTCTAACAAAGCATCTTAGATTACTT
TTTTTCTCCTTTGTGCGCTCTATAATGCAGTCTCTTGATAACTTTTTGCACTGTAGGTCCGTTAAGGTTA
GAAGAAGGCTACTTTGGTGTCTATTTTCTCTTCCATAAAAAAAGCCTGACTCCACTTCCCGCGTTTACTG
ATTACTAGCGAAGCTGCGGGTGCATTTTTTCAAGATAAAGGCATCCCCGATTATATTCTATACCGATGTG
GATTGCGCATACTTTGTGAACAGAAAGTGATAGCGTTGATGATTCTTCATTGGTCAGAAAATTATGAACG
GTTTCTTCTATTTTGTCTCTATATACTACGTATAGGAAATGTTTACATTTTCGTATTGTTTTCGATTCAC
TCTATGAATAGTTCTTACTACAATTTTTTTGTCTAAAGAGTAATACTAGAGATAAACATAAAAAATGTAG
AGGTCGAGTTTAGATGCAAGTTCAAGGAGCGAAAGGTGGATGGGTAGGTTATATAGGGATATAGCACAGA
GATATATAGCAAAGAGATACTTTTGAGCAATGTTTGTGGAAGCGGTATTCGCAATATTTTAGTAGCTCGT
TACAGTCCGGTGCGTTTTTGGTTTTTTGAAAGTGCGTCTTCAGAGCGCTTTTGGTTTTCAAAAGCGCTCT
GAAGTTCCTATACTTTCTAGAGAATAGGAACTTCGGAATAGGAACTTCAAAGCGTTTCCGAAAACGAGCG
CTTCCGAAAATGCAACGCGAGCTGCGCACATACAGCTCACTGTTCACGTCGCACCTATATCTGCGTGTTG
CCTGTATATATATATACATGAGAAGAACGGCATAGTGCGTGTTTATGCTTAAATGCGTACTTATATGCGT
CTATTTATGTAGGATGAAAGGTAGTCTAGTACCTCCTGTGATATTATCCCATTCCATGCGGGGTATCGTA
TGCTTCCTTCAGCACTACCCTTTAGCTGTTCTATATGCTGCCACTCCTCAATTGGATTAGTCTCATCCTT
CAATGCTATCATTTCCTTTGATATTGGATCATACTAAGAAACCATTATTATCATGACATTAACCTATAAA
AATAGGCGTATCACGAGGCCCTTTCGTCTCGCGCGTTTCGGTGATGACGGTGAAAACCTCTGACACATGC
AGCTCCCGGAGACGGTCACAGCTTGTCTGTAAGCGGATGCCGGGAGCAGACAAGCCCGTCAGGGCGCGTC
AGCGGGTGTTGGCGGGTGTCGGGGCTGGCTTAACTATGCGGCATCAGAGCAGATTGTACTGAGAGTGCAC
CATAGATCAACGACATTACTATATATATAATATAGGAAGCATTTAATAGAACAGCATCGTAATATATGTG
TACTTTGCAGTTATGACGCCAGATGGCAGTAGTGGAAGATATTCTTTATTGAAAAATAGCTTGTCACCTT
ACGTACAATCTTGATCCGGAGCTTTTCTTTTTTTGCCGATTAAGAATTAATTCGGTCGAAAAAAGAAAAG
GAGAGGGCCAAGAGGGAGGGCATTGGTGACTATTGAGCACGTGAGTATACGTGATTAAGCACACAAAGGC
AGCTTGGAGTATGTCTGTTATTAATTTCACAGGTAGTTCTGGTCCATTGGTGAAAGTTTGCGGCTTGCAG
AGCACAGAGGCCGCAGAATGTGCTCTAGATTCCGATGCTGACTTGCTGGGTATTATATGTGTGCCCAATA
GAAAGAGAACAATTGACCCGGTTATTGCAAGGAAAATTTCAAGTCTTGTAAAAGCATATAAAAATAGTTC
AGGCACTCCGAAATACTTGGTTGGCGTGTTTCGTAATCAACCTAAGGAGGATGTTTTGGCTCTGGTCAAT
GATTACGGCATTGATATCGTCCAACTGCATGGAGATGAGTCGTGGCAAGAATACCAAGAGTTCCTCGGTT
TGCCAGTTATTAAAAGACTCGTATTTCCAAAAGACTGCAACATACTACTCAGTGCAGCTTCACAGAAACC
TCATTCGTTTATTCCCTTGTTTGATTCAGAAGCAGGTGGGACAGGTGAACTTTTGGATTGGAACTCGATT
TCTGACTGGGTTGGAAGGCAAGAGAGCCCCGAAAGCTTACATTTTATGTTAGCTGGTGGACTGACGCCAG
AAAATGTTGGTGATGCGCTTAGATTAAATGGCGTTATTGGTGTTGATGTAAGCGGAGGTGTGGAGACAAA
TGGTGTAAAAGACTCTAACAAAATAGCAAATTTCGTCAAAAATGCTAAGAAATAGGTTATTACTGAGTAG
TATTTATTTAAGTATTGTTTGTGCACTTGCCGATCTATGCGGTGTGAAATACCGCACAGATGCGTAAGGA
GAAAATACCGCATCAGGAAATTGTAAGCGTTAATATTTTGTTAAAATTCGCGTTAAATTTTTGTTAAATC
AGCTCATTTTTTAACCAATAGGCCGAAATCGGCAAAATCCCTTATAAATCAAAAGAATAGACCGAGATAG
GGT
[37 nt withheld, positions 7634-7670]
AAAGAACGTGGACTCCAACGTCAAAGG
[49 nt withheld, positions 7698-7746]
T
[91 nt withheld, positions 7748-7838]
G
[124 nt withheld, positions 7840-7963]
CCATTCGCCATTCAGGCTGCGCAACTGTTGGGAAGGGCGATCGGTGCGGGCCTCTTCGCTATTACGCCAG
CTGGCGAAAGGGGGATGTGCTGCAAGGCGATTAAGTTGGGTAACGCCAGGGTTTTCCCAGTCACGACGTT
GTAAAACGACGGCCAGTGCCAAGCTTTCGCGAGCTCGAGATCCCGAGCTTGCAAATTAAAGCCTTCGAGC
GTCCCAAAACCTTCTCAAGCAAGGTTTTCAGTATAATGTTACATGCGTACACGCGTCTGTACAGAAAAAA
AAGAAAAATTTGAAATATAAATAACGTTCTTAATACTAACATAACTATAAAAAAATAAATAGGGACCTAG
ACTTCAGGTTGTCTAACTCCTTCCTTTTCGGTTAGAGCGGATGTGGGGGGAGGGCGTGAATGTAAGCGTG
ACATAACTAATTACATGATATCGACAAAGGAAAAGGGGCCTGTTTACTCACAGGCTTTTTTCAAGTAGGT
AATTAAGTCGTTTCTGTCTTTTTCCTTCTTCAACCCACCAAAGGCCATCTTGGTACTTTTTTTTTTTTTT
TTTTTTTTTTTTTTTTTTTTTTTTTTTTTTTTTTTTTTTTTTTTTTTTTTTTTTTTTTTTTTTTTTTTTT
TTTTTTTTTT
Features (pLannotate 1.2.2; 23 found; start..end, strand, type, name):
     94..540     -  CDS            RPL28: RL28_YEAST - Also known as CYH2. Experimental evidence at protein level: Swiss-Prot protein existence level 1. Component of the ribosome, a large ribonucleoprotein complex responsible for the synthesis of proteins in the cell. The small ribosomal subunit (SSU) binds messenger RNAs (mRNAs) and translates the encoded message by selecting cognate aminoacyl-transfer RNA (tRNA) molecules. The large subunit (LSU) contains the ribosomal catalytic site termed the peptidyl transferase center (PTC), which catalyzes the formation of peptide bonds, thereby polymerizing the amino acids delivered by tRNAs i
    822..998     +  CDS            VPS73 (fragment): VPS73_YEAST - Experimental evidence at protein level: Swiss-Prot protein existence level 1. May be involved in vacuolar protein sorting. From Saccharomyces cerevisiae (strain ATCC 204508 / S288c) (Baker's yeast).
   1005..1709    +  promoter       ADH1 promoter: S. cerevisiae ADH1; promoter for alcohol dehydrogenase 1
   1737..2177    +  CDS            GAL4 DNA binding domain: DNA binding domain of the GAL4 transcriptional activator; Saccharomyces cerevisiae GAL4 (truncated)
   2229..2447    +  CDS            CSPG5 (fragment): CSPG5_CHICK - Also known as CALEB. Experimental evidence at protein level: Swiss-Prot protein existence level 1. May function as a growth and differentiation factor involved in neuritogenesis and more particularly in neurite extension. From Gallus gallus (Chicken).
   2484..2671    +  terminator     ADH1 terminator: S. cerevisiae ADH1; transcription terminator for the S. cerevisiae alcohol dehydrogenase 1 (ADH1) gene
   2719..2735    -  protein_bind   lac operator: The lac repressor binds to the lac operator to inhibit transcription in E. coli. This inhibition can be relieved by adding lactose or isopropyl-β-D-thiogalactopyranoside (IPTG). lac repressor encoded by lacI
   2743..2773    -  promoter       lac promoter: promoter for the E. coli lac operon
   2788..2809    -  protein_bind   CAP binding site: CAP binding activates transcription in the presence of cAMP. E. coli catabolite activator protein
   2822..2914    -  CDS            lacI (fragment): lac repressor; lacI; The lac repressor binds to the lac operator to inhibit transcription in E. coli. This inhibition can be relieved by adding lactose or isopropyl-β-D-thiogalactopyranoside (IPTG).
   3097..3685    -  rep_origin     ori: high-copy-number ColE1/pMB1/pBR322/pUC origin of replication
   3856..4716    -  CDS            AmpR: β-lactamase; bla; confers resistance to ampicillin, carbenicillin, and related antibiotics
   4717..4821    -  promoter       AmpR promoter: bla
   4848..6190    -  rep_origin     2μ ori: yeast 2μ plasmid origin of replication
   6258..6293    +  CDS            rop (fragment): Rop protein, which maintains plasmids at low copy number; rop
   6395..6444    +  misc_feature   bom (fragment): basis of mobility region from pBR322
   6583..6730    +  promoter       TRP1 promoter: S. cerevisiae TRP1
   6731..7405    +  CDS            TRP1: phosphoribosylanthranilate isomerase, required for tryptophan biosynthesis; S. cerevisiae TRP1; yeast auxotrophic marker
   7456..7507    +  misc_feature   bom (fragment): basis of mobility region from pBR322
   7535..7963    -  rep_origin     f1 ori (sequence partly withheld): f1 bacteriophage origin of replication; arrow indicates direction of (+) strand synthesis
   7967..8121    -  CDS            lacZα (fragment): LacZα fragment of β-galactosidase; lacZ fragment
   8154..8401    -  terminator     CYC1 terminator: S. cerevisiae CYC1; transcription terminator for CYC1
   8430..8507    -  CDS            CYC1 (fragment): CYC1_YEAST - Experimental evidence at protein level: Swiss-Prot protein existence level 1. Electron carrier protein. The oxidized form of the cytochrome c heme group can accept an electron from the heme group of the cytochrome c1 subunit of ubiquinol-cytochrome c oxidoreductase. Cytochrome c then transfers this electron to the dinuclear copper A center (CU(A)) of the COX2 subunit of cytochrome oxidase, the final protein carrier in the mitochondrial electron-transport chain. Isoform 1 (CYC1) is the predominant cytochrome c during aerobic/normoxic growth. From Saccharomyces cerevisiae (strain AT
