[The description below was written by a language model from this plasmid's Addgene catalogue record and pLannotate feature annotations shown in this document.]
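Description:
pAS2-mCALEBlong.cyt (aa 522-594) is a yeast two-hybrid bait plasmid built on the pAS2 backbone, an E. coli–Saccharomyces cerevisiae shuttle vector. In bacteria it replicates from a high-copy ColE1/pUC-type origin and is selected through the β-lactamase (AmpR) gene. In yeast it is maintained episomally by the 2μ origin and selected by complementation of tryptophan auxotrophy with the TRP1 marker, which is driven by its own promoter. An f1 origin is also annotated, along with remnants of lac and pBR322 sequences (lacZα, lacI, rop and bom fragments) that are backbone carry-over rather than functional parts.

The expression cassette uses the yeast ADH1 promoter to drive the GAL4 DNA-binding domain, which is fused at its C-terminus to a short fragment of mouse CSPG5 (chondroitin sulfate proteoglycan 5, also called CALEB), followed by the ADH1 terminator. The insert covers residues 522–594, which the construct name indicates is the cytoplasmic portion of the long isoform, and it was cloned between EcoRI and BamHI sites. The automated annotation labels this roughly 220-nt segment by homology to the chicken CALEB protein, but the catalogue entry gives the species as mouse. The plasmid also carries the yeast CYH2 (RPL28) gene. In cycloheximide-resistant host strains this gene confers sensitivity to the drug, which allows counter-selection for cells that have lost the bait plasmid.

In a two-hybrid screen, the DBD–CALEB fusion binds GAL4-responsive reporter promoters. The reporters are activated only when a prey fused to an activation domain binds the CALEB tail, so the construct serves to identify or test intracellular binding partners of this region.
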