Addgene plasmid #89409: pAS2-mCALEBlong.cyt (aa 522-594)
Purpose: Two-hybrid system
Depositing lab: Fritz Rathjen. Depositing organization: Max-Delbrueck-Centrum fuer Molekulare Medizin (MDC).
Backbone
  Vector backbone: pAS2
  Backbone manufacturer: ATCC
  Vector type: Yeast Expression
  Selectable markers: TRP1
Growth in bacteria
  Bacterial resistance: Ampicillin, 100 μg/mL
  Growth temperature: 37°C
  Growth strain: DH5alpha
  Copy number: High Copy
Gene/Insert
  Gene/Insert name: CSPG5 (alt names: Chondroitin Sulfate Proteoglycan 5; CALEB)
  Species: M. musculus (mouse)
  Mutation: aa 522-594
  Entrez Gene: Cspg5 (a.k.a. Caleb, Ngc)
  Promoter: ADH1
  Tag / fusion protein: GAL4 DBD (N terminal on backbone)
  Cloning method: Restriction Enzyme; 5′ cloning site EcoRI (unknown if destroyed); 3′ cloning site BamHI (unknown if destroyed)
  Sequencing primers: 5′ Gal4-N-term
Terms and licenses: Academic/Nonprofit Terms; Industry Terms: Not Available to Industry
How to cite: pAS2-mCALEBlong.cyt (aa 522-594) was a gift from Fritz Rathjen (Addgene plasmid # 89409 ; http://n2t.net/addgene:89409 ; RRID:Addgene_89409)
